>Addgene plasmid #207043 | PCUP1-mRuby3-Pho8-406 | addgene full sequence | sequence record 422542 | Addgene NGS Result
TCCGCTTACAGACAAGCTGTGACCGTCTCCGGGAGCTGCATGTGTCAGAGGTTTTCACCGTCATCACCGA
AACGCGCGAGACGAAAGGGCCTCGTGATACGCCTATTTTTATAGGTTAATGTCATGATAATAATGGTTTC
TTAGACGTCAGGTGGCACTTTTCGGGGAAATGTGCGCGGAACCCCTATTTGTTTATTTTTCTAAATACAT
TCAAATATGTATCCGCTCATGAGACAATAACCCTGATAAATGCTTCAATAATATTGAAAAAGGAAGAGTA
TGAGTATTCAACATTTCCGTGTCGCCCTTATTCCCTTTTTTGCGGCATTTTGCCTTCCTGTTTTTGCTCA
CCCAGAAACGCTGGTGAAAGTAAAAGATGCTGAAGATCAGTTGGGTGCACGAGTGGGTTACATCGAACTG
GATCTCAACAGCGGTAAGATCCTTGAGAGTTTTCGCCCCGAAGAACGTTTTCCAATGATGAGCACTTTTA
AAGTTCTGCTATGTGGCGCGGTATTATCCCGTATTGACGCCGGGCAAGAGCAACTCGGTCGCCGCATACA
CTATTCTCAGAATGACTTGGTTGAGTACTCACCAGTCACAGAAAAGCATCTTACGGATGGCATGACAGTA
AGAGAATTATGCAGTGCTGCCATAACCATGAGTGATAACACTGCGGCCAACTTACTTCTGACAACGATCG
GAGGACCGAAGGAGCTAACCGCTTTTTTGCACAACATGGGGGATCATGTAACTCGCCTTGATCGTTGGGA
ACCGGAGCTGAATGAAGCCATACCAAACGACGAGCGTGACACCACGATGCCTGTAGCAATGGCAACAACG
TTGCGCAAACTATTAACTGGCGAACTACTTACTCTAGCTTCCCGGCAACAATTAATAGACTGGATGGAGG
CGGATAAAGTTGCAGGACCACTTCTGCGCTCGGCCCTTCCGGCTGGCTGGTTTATTGCTGATAAATCTGG
AGCCGGTGAGCGTGGGTCTCGCGGTATCATTGCAGCACTGGGGCCAGATGGTAAGCCCTCCCGTATCGTA
GTTATCTACACGACGGGGAGTCAGGCAACTATGGATGAACGAAATAGACAGATCGCTGAGATAGGTGCCT
CACTGATTAAGCATTGGTAACTGTCAGACCAAGTTTACTCATATATACTTTAGATTGATTTAAAACTTCA
TTTTTAATTTAAAAGGATCTAGGTGAAGATCCTTTTTGATAATCTCATGACCAAAATCCCTTAACGTGAG
TTTTCGTTCCACTGAGCGTCAGACCCCGTAGAAAAGATCAAAGGATCTTCTTGAGATCCTTTTTTTCTGC
GCGTAATCTGCTGCTTGCAAACAAAAAAACCACCGCTACCAGCGGTGGTTTGTTTGCCGGATCAAGAGCT
ACCAACTCTTTTTCCGAAGGTAACTGGCTTCAGCAGAGCGCAGATACCAAATACTGTTCTTCTAGTGTAG
CCGTAGTTAGGCCACCACTTCAAGAACTCTGTAGCACCGCCTACATACCTCGCTCTGCTAATCCTGTTAC
CAGTGGCTGCTGCCAGTGGCGATAAGTCGTGTCTTACCGGGTTGGACTCAAGACGATAGTTACCGGATAA
GGCGCAGCGGTCGGGCTGAACGGGGGGTTCGTGCACACAGCCCAGCTTGGAGCGAACGACCTACACCGAA
CTGAGATACCTACAGCGTGAGCTATGAGAAAGCGCCACGCTTCCCGAAGGGAGAAAGGCGGACAGGTATC
CGGTAAGCGGCAGGGTCGGAACAGGAGAGCGCACGAGGGAGCTTCCAGGGGGAAACGCCTGGTATCTTTA
TAGTCCTGTCGGGTTTCGCCACCTCTGACTTGAGCGTCGATTTTTGTGATGCTCGTCAGGGGGGCGGAGC
CTATGGAAAAACGCCAGCAACGCGGCCTTTTTACGGTTCCTGGCCTTTTGCTGGCCTTTTGCTCACATGT
TCTTTCCTGCGTTATCCCCTGATTCTGTGGATAACCGTATTACCGCCTTTGAGTGAGCTGATACCGCTCG
CCGCAGCCGAACGACCGAGCGCAGCGAGTCAGTGAGCGAGGAAGCGGAAGAGCGCCCAATACGCAAACCG
CCTCTCCCCGCGCGTTGGCCGATTCATTAATGCAGCTGGCACGACAGGTTTCCCGACTGGAAAGCGGGCA
GTGAGCGCAACGCAATTAATGTGAGTTAGCTCACTCATTAGGCACCCCAGGCTTTACACTTTATGCTTCC
GGCTCGTATGTTGTGTGGAATTGTGAGCGGATAACAATTTCACACAGGAAACAGCTATGACCATGATTAC
GCCAAGCGCGCAATTAACCCTCACTAAAGGGAACAAAAGCTGGAGCTCCTAGTTAGAAAAAGACATTTTT
GCTGTCAGTCACTGTCAAGAGATTCTTTTGCTGGCATTTCTTCTAGAAGCAAAAAGAGCGATGCGTCTTT
TCCGCTGAACCGTTCCAGCAAAAAAGACTACCAACGCAATATGGATTGTCAGAATCATATAAAAGAGAAG
CAAATAACTCCTTGTCTTGTATCAATTGCATTATAATATCTTCTTGTTAGTGCAATATCATATAGAAGTC
ATCGACTAGTAACATGGTGTCTAAGGGCGAAGAGCTGATCAAGGAAAATATGCGTATGAAGGTGGTCATG
GAAGGTTCGGTCAACGGCCACCAATTCAAATGCACAGGTGAAGGAGAAGGCAGACCGTACGAGGGAGTGC
AAACCATGAGGATCAAAGTCATCGAGGGAGGACCCCTGCCATTTGCCTTTGACATTCTTGCCACGTCGTT
CATGTATGGCAGCCGTACCTTTATCAAGTACCCGGCCGACATCCCTGATTTCTTTAAACAGTCCTTTCCT
GAGGGTTTTACTTGGGAAAGAGTTACGAGATACGAAGATGGTGGAGTCGTCACCGTCACGCAGGACACCA
GCCTTGAGGATGGCGAGCTCGTCTACAACGTCAAGGTCAGAGGGGTAAACTTTCCCTCCAATGGTCCCGT
GATGCAGAAGAAGACCAAGGGTTGGGAGCCTAATACAGAGATGATGTATCCAGCAGATGGTGGTCTGAGA
GGATACACTGACATCGCACTGAAAGTTGATGGTGGTGGCCATCTGCACTGCAACTTCGTGACAACTTACA
GGTCAAAAAAGACCGTCGGGAACATCAAGATGCCCGGTGTCCATGCCGTTGATCACCGCCTGGAAAGGAT
CGAGGAGAGTGACAATGAAACCTACGTAGTGCAAAGAGAAGTGGCAGTTGCCAAATACAGCAACCTTGGT
GGTGGCATGGACGAGCTGTACAAGGGAGCCGGAACAAGTGACATGATGACTCACACATTACCAAGCGAAC
AGACACGTCTTGTTCCTGGATCTGACTCGAGCTCTCGTCCTAAAAAGAGACGGATCTCGAAGAGATCAAA
GATAATAGTATCCACTGTGGTCTGTATTGGTTTGTTGCTGGTTTTAGTGCAACTGGCATTTCCAAGCAGT
TTTGCATTACGTTCTGCATCACACAAGAAGAAGAATGTCATATTCTTCGTGACGGATGGGATGGGACCTG
CGTCTTTGTCCATGGCAAGATCATTCAACCAGCATGTTAATGATTTACCTATAGACGACATCCTGACACT
TGACGAGCATTTTATCGGGTCTTCGAGAACAAGGTCCTCGGACTCACTAGTCACTGACTCAGCTGCGGGC
GCCACCGCATTTGCATGTGCATTAAAGAGCTATAATGGGGCCATCGGTGTTGATCCGCATCACAGACCTT
GTGGTACAGTGCTCGAGGCGGCTAAGTTAGCAGGTTATCTCACTGGGCTTGTTGTTACGACAAGAATCAC
AGATGCCACTCCGGCTTCATTCAGTTCACATGTTGATTACAGATGGCAGGAAGATCTTATCGCTACGCAC
CAGTTAGGCGAATATCCTCTGGGGAGAGTAGTAGACTTACTCATGGGTGGCGGCAGGAGCCATTTCTACC
CTCAAGGCGAAAAGGCTTCTCCATATGGTCACCACGGTGCTAGAAAAGATGGAAGAGATTTAATCGATGA
GGCTCAATCTAATGGCTGGCAGTACGTGGGTGACCGTAAAAATTTTGATTCTTTGTTGAAAAGCCACGGT
GAAAACGTTACTTTACCTTTCTTGGGTCTCTTTGCAGATAACGACATTCCTTTTGAAATTGACAGAGATG
AAAAGGAGTATCCTTCCCTTAAGGAACAAGTCAAGGTGGCTTTGGGTGCCTTGGAAAAAGCTTCCAATGA
GGACAAAGATTCTAATGGGTTTTTCTTAATGGTGGAAGGCTCCAGAATTGATCATGCTGGTCACCAAAAC
GATCCAGCTTCGCAGGTAAGGGAGGTGTTGGCTTTCGATGAAGCATTCCAATACGTTTTGGAGTTTGCTG
AAAATTCCGATACGGAGACTGTTTTGGTCTCTACGTCGGATCATGAAACGGGTGGTTTAGTCACTTCAAG
ACAAGTCACTGCTAGCTATCCTCAGTATGTCTGGTATCCACAGGTGCTCGCCAACGCCACCCATTCAGGT
GAGTTTTTGAAAAGAAAACTAGTAGATTTTGTTCATGAGCATAAGGGCGCAAGCAGCAAAATAGAAAATT
TCATCAAACATGAGATCCTGGAAAAAGATTTGGGTATTTACGATTACACGGATAGCGATTTAGAAACATT
AATTCATTTGGATGACAACGCAAATGCTATCCAAGACAAACTGAATGACATGGTATCATTTAGGGCCCAA
ATTGGCTGGACCACGCATGGTCACAGCGCAGTCGACGTCAACATATATGCATACGCCAATAAGAAAGCTA
CATGGTCATATGTCTTGAACAATTTACAAGGCAATCACGAAAATACGGAAGTTGGCCAGTTCTTAGAAAA
CTTTTTAGAATTGAACCTGAACGAAGTCACTGATTTGATTAGGGACACCAAACACACATCAGATTTTGAT
GCTACAGAAATAGCTAGTGAAGTACAACATTATGACGAATACTACCATGAGTTGACCAACTGATCCTATC
TAACTCTCCCTCTTTTTTCACATATTATTTAATACGTTATAATTTATTTGAATATATATATATATATATA
TGTATATATACTAACCGCATGACACGTACTGTATCGCATTTCGTTTCGGAGTGCAGGCGAGTTTTAGGTG
CATTCTATAGCGTGAAGAAGTGAAATCTCGTCATTTCTTCAAGTTATGCCATTCAGTCCAGATTGTTTCA
CATGCTTTCATATAGTCATTTTTGTCGTCGCGAACTTCAAATTTGAAAACATCATCATACAGAGAGATTT
CTCCAATAATGATCCTTTCTTTGTCGTTGTCATCATCGGCATCGTCGTTAAGTGAAGCGCGGTACCCAAT
TCGCCCTATAGTGAGTCGTATTACGCGCGCTCACTGGCCGTCGTTTTACAACGTCGTGACTGGGAAAACC
CTGGCGTTACCCAACTTAATCGCCTTGCAGCACATCCCCCTTTCGCCAGCTGGCGTAATAGCGAAGAGGC
CCGCACCGATCGCCCTTCCCAACAGTTGCGCAGCCTGAATGGCGAATGG
[124 nt withheld, positions 5580-5703]
C
[91 nt withheld, positions 5705-5795]
A
[49 nt withheld, positions 5797-5845]
CCTTTGACGTTGGAGTCCACGTTCTTT
[37 nt withheld, positions 5873-5909]
ACCCTATCTCGGTCTATTCTTTTGATTTATAAGGGATTTTGCCGATTTCGGCCTATTGGTTAAAAAATGA
GCTGATTTAACAAAAATTTAACGCGAATTTTAACAAAATATTAACGCTTACAATTTCCTGATGCGGTATT
TTCTCCTTACGCATCTGTGCGGTATTTCACACCGCATAGGGTAATAACTGATATAATTAAATTGAAGCTC
TAATTTGTGAGTTTAGTATACATGCATTTACTTATAATACAGTTTTTTAGTTTTGCTGGCCGCATCTTCT
CAAATATGCTTCCCAGCCTGCTTTTCTGTAACGTTCACCCTCTACCTTAGCATCCCTTCCCTTTGCAAAT
AGTCCTCTTCCAACAATAATAATGTCAGATCCTGTAGAGACCACATCATCCACGGTTCTATACTGTTGAC
CCAATGCGTCTCCCTTGTCATCTAAACCCACACCGGGTGTCATAATCAACCAATCGTAACCTTCATCTCT
TCCACCCATGTCTCTTTGAGCAATAAAGCCGATAACAAAATCTTTGTCGCTCTTCGCAATGTCAACAGTA
CCCTTAGTATATTCTCCAGTAGATAGGGAGCCCTTGCATGACAATTCTGCTAACATCAAAAGGCCTCTAG
GTTCCTTTGTTACTTCTTCTGCCGCCTGCTTCAAACCGCTAACAATACCTGGGCCCACCACACCGTGTGC
ATTCGTAATGTCTGCCCATTCTGCTATTCTGTATACACCCGCAGAGTACTGCAATTTGACTGTATTACCA
ATGTCAGCAAATTTTCTGTCTTCGAAGAGTAAAAAATTGTACTTGGCGGATAATGCCTTTAGCGGCTTAA
CTGTGCCCTCCATGGAAAAATCAGTCAAGATATCCACATGTGTTTTTAGTAAACAAATTTTGGGACCTAA
TGCTTCAACTAACTCCAGTAATTCCTTGGTGGTACGAACATCCAATGAAGCACACAAGTTTGTTTGCTTT
TCGTGCATGATATTAAATAGCTTGGCAGCAACAGGACTAGGATGAGTAGCAGCACGTTCCTTATATGTAG
CTTTCGACATGATTTATCTTCGTTTCCTGCAGGTTTTTGTTCTGTGCAGTTGGGTTAAGAATACTGGGCA
ATTTCATGTTTCTTCAACACTACATATGCGTATATATACCAATCTAAGTCTGTGCTCCTTCCTTCGTTCT
TCCTTCTGTTCGGAGATTACCGAATCAAAAAAATTTCAAGGAAACCGAAATCAAAAAAAAGAATAAAAAA
AAAATGATGAATTGAAAAGGTGGTATGGTGCACTCTCAGTACAATCTGCTCTGATGCCGCATAGTTAAGC
CAGCCCCGACACCCGCCAACACCCGCTGACGCGCCCTGACGGGCTTGTCTGCTCCCGGCA
Features (pLannotate 1.2.2; 21 found; start..end, strand, type, name):
     45..80      -  CDS            rop (fragment): Rop protein, which maintains plasmids at low copy number; rop
    175..279     +  promoter       AmpR promoter: bla
    280..1140    +  CDS            AmpR: β-lactamase; bla; confers resistance to ampicillin, carbenicillin, and related antibiotics
   1311..1899    +  rep_origin     ori: high-copy-number ColE1/pMB1/pBR322/pUC origin of replication
   2082..2174    +  CDS            lacI (fragment): lac repressor; lacI; The lac repressor binds to the lac operator to inhibit transcription in E. coli. This inhibition can be relieved by adding lactose or isopropyl-β-D-thiogalactopyranoside (IPTG).
   2187..2208    +  protein_bind   CAP binding site: CAP binding activates transcription in the presence of cAMP. E. coli catabolite activator protein
   2223..2253    +  promoter       lac promoter: promoter for the E. coli lac operon
   2261..2277    +  protein_bind   lac operator: The lac repressor binds to the lac operator to inhibit transcription in E. coli. This inhibition can be relieved by adding lactose or isopropyl-β-D-thiogalactopyranoside (IPTG). lac repressor encoded by lacI
   2322..2340    +  promoter       T3 promoter: promoter for bacteriophage T3 RNA polymerase
   2359..2593    +  promoter       CUP1 promoter: S. cerevisiae CUP1; inducible metallothionein promoter, regulated by Cu2+
   2604..3314    +  CDS            mRuby3: mRuby3 is a basic (constitutively fluorescent) red fluorescent protein published in 2016, derived from Entacmaea quadricolor. It has low acid sensitivity.
   3333..5030    +  CDS            PHO8: PPB_YEAST - Experimental evidence at protein level: Swiss-Prot protein existence level 1. Phosphatase with broad substrate specificity. A truncated (soluble) version of the protein is responsible for the production of (E,E)-farnesol from (E,E)-farnesyl diphosphate. Acts as a fructose-2,6- bisphosphate 6-phosphatase (PubMed:1848184). From Saccharomyces cerevisiae (strain ATCC 204508 / S288c) (Baker's yeast).
   5091..5107    -  promoter       LEU2 promoter (fragment): S. cerevisiae LEU2
   5214..5378    -  CDS            DIG2 (fragment): DIG2_YEAST - Also known as RST2. Experimental evidence at protein level: Swiss-Prot protein existence level 1. DIG2 and DIG1 are negative regulators of the filamentation and pheromone induced mating program. DIG1 and DIG2 inhibit the transcriptional activity of STE12 by direct protein-protein interaction. DIG2 binds to the DNA binding domain (DBD) of STE12 and thus inhibits transcription when overexpressed. From Saccharomyces cerevisiae (strain ATCC 204508 / S288c) (Baker's yeast).
   5395..5413    -  promoter       T7 promoter: promoter for bacteriophage T7 RNA polymerase
   5421..5576    +  CDS            lacZα (fragment): LacZα fragment of β-galactosidase; lacZ fragment
   5580..6008    +  rep_origin     f1 ori (sequence partly withheld): f1 bacteriophage origin of replication; arrow indicates direction of (+) strand synthesis
   6036..6087    -  misc_feature   bom (fragment): basis of mobility region from pBR322
   6166..6969    -  CDS            URA3: orotidine-5'-phosphate decarboxylase, required for uracil biosynthesis; S. cerevisiae URA3; yeast auxotrophic marker, counterselectable with 5-fluoroorotic acid (5-FOA)
   6970..7185    -  promoter       URA3 promoter: S. cerevisiae URA3
   7193..7242    -  misc_feature   bom (fragment): basis of mobility region from pBR322
