[The description below was written by a language model from this plasmid's Addgene catalogue record and pLannotate feature annotations shown in this document.]
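Description:
PCUP1-mRuby3-Pho8-406 is a yeast expression plasmid of about 7.3 kb, made by Gibson cloning from a parental PCUP1-GFP-Pho8-406 vector, presumably by replacing GFP with a red fluorescent protein. It is propagated in E. coli through a high-copy ColE1/pUC-type origin with ampicillin selection (β-lactamase). It also carries an f1 origin and remnants of a pBluescript-style cloning region: lac promoter/operator, a lacZα fragment, and flanking T3 and T7 promoters. For yeast, the selectable marker is URA3 with its own promoter, which complements uracil auxotrophy and can be counterselected with 5-FOA. The feature table shows no yeast replication element, neither 2μ nor CEN/ARS. Together with the "406" in the name, this suggests a pRS406-type integrating vector that must recombine into the genome to be maintained, although the record does not state this explicitly.

The payload is a single expression cassette in which the copper-regulated CUP1 metallothionein promoter (written "CPU1" in the purpose field, evidently a typo) drives mRuby3 fused to the N terminus of full-length S. cerevisiae PHO8. PHO8 encodes the vacuolar alkaline phosphatase, a membrane-anchored protein, so the fusion serves as a red fluorescent marker of the vacuolar membrane, with expression adjustable through copper. No terminator is annotated. Short hits to DIG2 and the LEU2 promoter lie downstream of the open reading frame; the DIG2 fragment may be genomic sequence carried along 3' of PHO8. The associated publication concerns Atg8- and Hfl1-dependent turnover of vacuolar membrane proteins in yeast approaching stationary phase, which fits use of this construct for imaging vacuolar membrane protein localisation and degradation.
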