Addgene plasmid #207043: PCUP1-mRuby3-Pho8-406
Purpose: Expression of mRuby3-Pho8 under CPU1 promoter.
Depositing lab: Zhiping Xie. Depositing organization: Shanghai Jiao Tong University. Publication: Membrane recruitment of Atg8 by Hfl1 facilitates turnover of vacuolar membrane proteins in yeast cells approaching stationary phase. He CW, Cui XF, Ma SJ, Xu Q, Ran YP, Chen WZ, Mu JX, Li H, Zhu J, Gong Q, Xie Z. BMC Biol. 2021 Jun 4;19(1):117. doi: 10.1186/s12915-021-01048-7. PubMed 34088313.
Backbone
  Vector backbone: PCUP1-GFP-Pho8-406
  Vector type: Yeast Expression
Growth in bacteria
  Bacterial resistance: Ampicillin, 100 μg/mL
  Growth temperature: 37°C
  Growth strain: DH5alpha
  Copy number: High Copy
Gene/Insert
  Gene/Insert name: PHO8
  Species: S. cerevisiae (budding yeast)
  Promoter: pCUP1
  Tag / fusion protein: mRuby3 (N terminal on insert)
  Cloning method: Gibson Cloning
Terms and licenses: Academic/Nonprofit Terms; Industry Terms: Not Available to Industry
How to cite: PCUP1-mRuby3-Pho8-406 was a gift from Zhiping Xie (Addgene plasmid # 207043 ; http://n2t.net/addgene:207043 ; RRID:Addgene_207043)
